>Addgene plasmid #107422 | pIBA2-SpyTag-MBP | depositor full sequence | sequence record 202630 | pIBA2-SpyTag-MBP sequence 4354 bps
CCATCGAATGGCCAGATGATTAATTCCTAATTTTTGTTGACACTCTATCATTGATAGAGTTATTTTACCA
CTCCCTATCAGTGATAGAGAAAAGTGAAATGAATAGTTCGACAAAAATCTAGATAACGAGGGCAAAAAAT
GAAAAAGACAGCTATCGCGATTGCAGTGGCACTGGCTGGTTTCGCTACCGTAGCGCAGGCCGCCCATATT
GTTATGGTGGATGCATATAAACCGACCAAATCTAGCAAAATCGAAGAAGGTAAACTGGTAATCTGGATTA
ACGGCGATAAAGGCTATAACGGTCTCGCTGAAGTCGGTAAGAAATTCGAGAAAGATACCGGAATTAAAGT
CACCGTTGAGCATCCGGATAAACTGGAAGAGAAATTCCCACAGGTTGCGGCAACTGGCGATGGCCCTGAC
ATTATCTTCTGGGCACACGACCGCTTTGGTGGCTACGCTCAATCTGGCCTGTTGGCTGAAATCACCCCGG
ACAAAGCGTTCCAGGACAAGCTGTATCCGTTTACCTGGGATGCCGTACGTTACAACGGCAAGCTGATTGC
TTACCCGATCGCTGTTGAAGCGTTATCGCTGATTTATAACAAAGATCTGCTGCCGAACCCGCCAAAAACC
TGGGAAGAGATCCCGGCGCTGGATAAAGAACTGAAAGCGAAAGGTAAGAGCGCGCTGATGTTCAACCTGC
AAGAACCGTACTTCACCTGGCCGCTGATTGCTGCTGACGGGGGTTATGCGTTCAAGTATGAAAACGGCAA
GTACGACATTAAAGACGTGGGCGTGGATAACGCTGGCGCGAAAGCGGGTCTGACCTTCCTGGTTGACCTG
ATTAAAAACAAACACATGAATGCAGACACCGATTACTCCATCGCAGAAGCTGCCTTTAATAAAGGCGAAA
CAGCGATGACCATCAACGGCCCGTGGGCATGGTCCAACATCGACACCAGCAAAGTGAATTATGGTGTAAC
GGTACTGCCGACCTTCAAGGGTCAACCATCCAAACCGTTCGTTGGCGTGCTGAGCGCAGGTATTAACGCC
GCCAGTCCGAACAAAGAGCTGGCAAAAGAGTTCCTCGAAAACTATCTGCTGACTGATGAAGGTCTGGAAG
CGGTTAATAAAGACAAACCGCTGGGTGCCGTAGCGCTGAAGTCTTACGAGGAAGAGTTGGCGAAAGATCC
ACGTATTGCCGCCACCATGGAAAACGCCCAGAAAGGTGAAATCATGCCGAACATCCCGCAGATGTCCGCT
TTCTGGTATGCCGTGCGTACTGCGGTGATCAACGCCGCCAGCGGTCGTCAGACTGTCGATGAAGCCCTGA
AAGACGCGCAGACTAGCGCTTGGAGCCACCCGCAGTTCGAAAAATAATAAGCTTGACCTGTGAAGTGAAA
AATGGCGCACATTGTGCGACATTTTTTTTGTCTGCCGTTTACCGCTACTGCGTCACGGATCTCC
[124 nt withheld, positions 1465-1588]
C
[91 nt withheld, positions 1590-1680]
A
[49 nt withheld, positions 1682-1730]
CCTTTGACGTTGGAGTCCACGTTCTTT
[37 nt withheld, positions 1758-1794]
ACCCTATCTCGGTCTATTCTTTTGATTTATAAGGGATTTTGCCGATTTCGGCCTATTGGTTAAAAAATGA
GCTGATTTAACAAAAATTTAACGCGAATTTTAACAAAATATTAACGCTTACAATTTCAGGTGGCACTTTT
CGGGGAAATGTGCGCGGAACCCCTATTTGTTTATTTTTCTAAATACATTCAAATATGTATCCGCTCATGA
GACAATAACCCTGATAAATGCTTCAATAATATTGAAAAAGGAAGAGTATGAGTATTCAACATTTCCGTGT
CGCCCTTATTCCCTTTTTTGCGGCATTTTGCCTTCCTGTTTTTGCTCACCCAGAAACGCTGGTGAAAGTA
AAAGATGCTGAAGATCAGTTGGGTGCACGAGTGGGTTACATCGAACTGGATCTCAACAGCGGTAAGATCC
TTGAGAGTTTTCGCCCCGAAGAACGTTTTCCAATGATGAGCACTTTTAAAGTTCTGCTATGTGGCGCGGT
ATTATCCCGTATTGACGCCGGGCAAGAGCAACTCGGTCGCCGCATACACTATTCTCAGAATGACTTGGTT
GAGTACTCACCAGTCACAGAAAAGCATCTTACGGATGGCATGACAGTAAGAGAATTATGCAGTGCTGCCA
TAACCATGAGTGATAACACTGCGGCCAACTTACTTCTGACAACGATCGGAGGACCGAAGGAGCTAACCGC
TTTTTTGCACAACATGGGGGATCATGTAACTCGCCTTGATCGTTGGGAACCGGAGCTGAATGAAGCCATA
CCAAACGACGAGCGTGACACCACGATGCCTGTAGCAATGGCAACAACGTTGCGCAAACTATTAACTGGCG
AACTACTTACTCTAGCTTCCCGGCAACAATTGATAGACTGGATGGAGGCGGATAAAGTTGCAGGACCACT
TCTGCGCTCGGCCCTTCCGGCTGGCTGGTTTATTGCTGATAAATCTGGAGCCGGTGAGCGTGGCTCTCGC
GGTATCATTGCAGCACTGGGGCCAGATGGTAAGCCCTCCCGTATCGTAGTTATCTACACGACGGGGAGTC
AGGCAACTATGGATGAACGAAATAGACAGATCGCTGAGATAGGTGCCTCACTGATTAAGCATTGGTAGGA
ATTAATGATGTCTCGTTTAGATAAAAGTAAAGTGATTAACAGCGCATTAGAGCTGCTTAATGAGGTCGGA
ATCGAAGGTTTAACAACCCGTAAACTCGCCCAGAAGCTAGGTGTAGAGCAGCCTACATTGTATTGGCATG
TAAAAAATAAGCGGGCTTTGCTCGACGCCTTAGCCATTGAGATGTTAGATAGGCACCATACTCACTTTTG
CCCTTTAGAAGGGGAAAGCTGGCAAGATTTTTTACGTAATAACGCTAAAAGTTTTAGATGTGCTTTACTA
AGTCATCGCGATGGAGCAAAAGTACATTTAGGTACACGGCCTACAGAAAAACAGTATGAAACTCTCGAAA
ATCAATTAGCCTTTTTATGCCAACAAGGTTTTTCACTAGAGAATGCATTATATGCACTCAGCGCAGTGGG
GCATTTTACTTTAGGTTGCGTATTGGAAGATCAAGAGCATCAAGTCGCTAAAGAAGAAAGGGAAACACCT
ACTACTGATAGTATGCCGCCATTATTACGACAAGCTATCGAATTATTTGATCACCAAGGTGCAGAGCCAG
CCTTCTTATTCGGCCTTGAATTGATCATATGCGGATTAGAAAAACAACTTAAATGTGAAAGTGGGTCTTA
AAAGCAGCATAACCTTTTTCCGTGATGGTAACTTCACTAGTTTAAAAGGATCTAGGTGAAGATCCTTTTT
GATAATCTCATGACCAAAATCCCTTAACGTGAGTTTTCGTTCCACTGAGCGTCAGACCCCGTAGAAAAGA
TCAAAGGATCTTCTTGAGATCCTTTTTTTCTGCGCGTAATCTGCTGCTTGCAAACAAAAAAACCACCGCT
ACCAGCGGTGGTTTGTTTGCCGGATCAAGAGCTACCAACTCTTTTTCCGAAGGTAACTGGCTTCAGCAGA
GCGCAGATACCAAATACTGTCCTTCTAGTGTAGCCGTAGTTAGGCCACCACTTCAAGAACTCTGTAGCAC
CGCCTACATACCTCGCTCTGCTAATCCTGTTACCAGTGGCTGCTGCCAGTGGCGATAAGTCGTGTCTTAC
CGGGTTGGACTCAAGACGATAGTTACCGGATAAGGCGCAGCGGTCGGGCTGAACGGGGGGTTCGTGCACA
CAGCCCAGCTTGGAGCGAACGACCTACACCGAACTGAGATACCTACAGCGTGAGCTATGAGAAAGCGCCA
CGCTTCCCGAAGGGAGAAAGGCGGACAGGTATCCGGTAAGCGGCAGGGTCGGAACAGGAGAGCGCACGAG
GGAGCTTCCAGGGGGAAACGCCTGGTATCTTTATAGTCCTGTCGGGTTTCGCCACCTCTGACTTGAGCGT
CGATTTTTGTGATGCTCGTCAGGGGGGCGGAGCCTATGGAAAAACGCCAGCAACGCGGCCTTTTTACGGT
TCCTGGCCTTTTGCTGGCCTTTTGCTCACATGACCCGACA
Features (pLannotate 1.2.2; 9 found; start..end, strand, type, name):
     36..91      +  promoter       tetR/tetA promoters: tetR; overlapping promoters for bacterial tetR and tetA
    139..204     +  CDS            ompA (fragment): OMPA_ECOLI - Also known as con From Escherichia coli (strain K12).
    247..1344    +  CDS            MBP: maltose binding protein from E. coli; malE (mutated); This version of the gene does not encode a signal sequence, so MBP will remain in the cytosol.
   1351..1373    +  CDS            Strep-Tag II (fragment): peptide that binds Strep-Tactin®, an engineered form of streptavidin
   1465..1893    +  rep_origin     f1 ori (sequence partly withheld): f1 bacteriophage origin of replication; arrow indicates direction of (+) strand synthesis
   1947..2051    +  promoter       AmpR promoter: bla
   2052..2911    +  CDS            AmpR (fragment): β-lactamase; bla; confers resistance to ampicillin, carbenicillin, and related antibiotics
   2919..3545    +  CDS            TetR: tetracycline repressor TetR; tetR; TetR binds to the tetracycline operator tetO to inhibit transcription. This inhibition can be relieved by adding tetracycline or doxycycline.
   3698..4286    +  rep_origin     ori: high-copy-number ColE1/pMB1/pBR322/pUC origin of replication
