>Addgene plasmid #107422 | pIBA2-SpyTag-MBP | addgene full sequence | sequence record 212955 | Addgene NGS Result
CCATCGAATGGCCAGATGATTAATTCCTAATTTTTGTTGACACTCTATCATTGATAGAGTTATTTTACCA
CTCCCTATCAGTGATAGAGAAAAGTGAAATGAATAGTTCGACAAAAATCTAGATAACGAGGGCAAAAAAT
GAAAAAGACAGCTATCGCGATTGCAGTGGCACTGGCTGGTTTCGCTACCGTAGCGCAGGCCGCCCATATT
GTTATGGTGGATGCATATAAACCGACCAAATCTAGCAAAATCGAAGAAGGTAAACTGGTAATCTGGATTA
ACGGCGATAAAGGCTATAACGGTCTCGCTGAAGTCGGTAAGAAATTCGAGAAAGATACCGGAATTAAAGT
CACCGTTGAGCATCCGGATAAACTGGAAGAGAAATTCCCACAGGTTGCGGCAACTGGCGATGGCCCTGAC
ATTATCTTCTGGGCACACGACCGCTTTGGTGGCTACGCTCAATCTGGCCTGTTGGCTGAAATCACCCCGG
ACAAAGCGTTCCAGGACAAGCTGTATCCGTTTACCTGGGATGCCGTACGTTACAACGGCAAGCTGATTGC
TTACCCGATCGCTGTTGAAGCGTTATCGCTGATTTATAACAAAGATCTGCTGCCGAACCCGCCAAAAACC
TGGGAAGAGATCCCGGCGCTGGATAAAGAACTGAAAGCGAAAGGTAAGAGCGCGCTGATGTTCAACCTGC
AAGAACCGTACTTCACCTGGCCGCTGATTGCTGCTGACGGGGGTTATGCGTTCAAGTATGAAAACGGCAA
GTACGACATTAAAGACGTGGGCGTGGATAACGCTGGCGCGAAAGCGGGTCTGACCTTCCTGGTTGACCTG
ATTAAAAACAAACACATGAATGCAGACACCGATTACTCCATCGCAGAAGCTGCCTTTAATAAAGGCGAAA
CAGCGATGACCATCAACGGCCCGTGGGCATGGTCCAACATCGACACCAGCAAAGTGAATTATGGTGTAAC
GGTACTGCCGACCTTCAAGGGTCAACCATCCAAACCGTTCGTTGGCGTGCTGAGCGCAGGTATTAACGCC
GCCAGTCCGAACAAAGAGCTGGCAAAAGAGTTCCTCGAAAACTATCTGCTGACTGATGAAGGTCTGGAAG
CGGTTAATAAAGACAAACCGCTGGGTGCCGTAGCGCTGAAGTCTTACGAGGAAGAGTTGGCGAAAGATCC
ACGTATTGCCGCCACCATGGAAAACGCCCAGAAAGGTGAAATCATGCCGAACATCCCGCAGATGTCCGCT
TTCTGGTATGCCGTGCGTACTGCGGTGATCAACGCCGCCAGCGGTCGTCAGACTGTCGATGAAGCCCTGA
AAGACGCGCAGACTAGCGCTTGGAGCCACCCGCAGTTCGAAAAATAATAAGCTTGACCTGTGAAGTGAAA
AATGGCGCACATTGTGCGACATTTTTTTTGTCTGCCGTTTACCGCTACTGCGTCACGGATCTCC
[124 nt withheld, positions 1465-1588]
C
[91 nt withheld, positions 1590-1680]
A
[49 nt withheld, positions 1682-1730]
CCTTTGACGTTGGAGTCCACGTTCTTT
[37 nt withheld, positions 1758-1794]
ACCCTATCTCGGTCTATTCTTTTGATTTATAAGGGATTTTGCCGATTTCGGCCTATTGGTTAAAAAATGA
GCTGATTTAACAAAAATTTAACGCGAATTTTAACAAAATATTAACGCTTACAATTTCAGGTGGCACTTTT
CGGGGAAATGTGCGCGGAACCCCTATTTGTTTATTTTTCTAAATACATTCAAATATGTATCCGCTCATGA
GACAATAACCCTGATAAATGCTTCAATAATATTGAAAAAGGAAGAGTATGAGTATTCAACATTTCCGTGT
CGCCCTTATTCCCTTTTTTGCGGCATTTTGCCTTCCTGTTTTTGCTCACCCAGAAACGCTGGTGAAAGTA
AAAGATGCTGAAGATCAGTTGGGTGCACGAGTGGGTTACATCGAACTGGATCTCAACAGCGGTAAGATCC
TTGAGAGTTTTCGCCCCGAAGAACGTTTTCCAATGATGAGCACTTTTAAAGTTCTGCTATGTGGCGCGGT
ATTATCCCGTATTGACGCCGGGCAAGAGCAACTCGGTCGCCGCATACACTATTCTCAGAATGACTTGGTT
GAGTACTCACCAGTCACAGAAAAGCATCTTACGGATGGCATGACAGTAAGAGAATTATGCAGTGCTGCCA
TAACCATGAGTGATAACACTGCGGCCAACTTACTTCTGACAACGATCGGAGGACCGAAGGAGCTAACCGC
TTTTTTGCACAACATGGGGGATCATGTAACTCGCCTTGATCGTTGGGAACCGGAGCTGAATGAAGCCATA
CCAAACGACGAGCGTGACACCACGATGCCTGTAGCAATGGCAACAACGTTGCGCAAACTATTAACTGGCG
AACTACTTACTCTAGCTTCCCGGCAACAATTGATAGACTGGATGGAGGCGGATAAAGTTGCAGGACCACT
TCTGCGCTCGGCCCTTCCGGCTGGCTGGTTTATTGCTGATAAATCTGGAGCCGGTGAGCGTGGCTCTCGC
GGTATCATTGCAGCACTGGGGCCAGATGGTAAGCCCTCCCGTATCGTAGTTATCTACACGACGGGGAGTC
AGGCAACTATGGATGAACGAAATAGACAGATCGCTGAGATAGGTGCCTCACTGATTAAGCATTGGTAGGA
ATTAATGATGTCTCGTTTAGATAAAAGTAAAGTGATTAACAGCGCATTAGAGCTGCTTAATGAGGTCGGA
ATCGAAGGTTTAACAACCCGTAAACTCGCCCAGAAGCTAGGTGTAGAGCAGCCTACATTGTATTGGCATG
TAAAAAATAAGCGGGCTTTGCTCGACGCCTTAGCCATTGAGATGTTAGATAGGCACCATACTCACTTTTG
CCCTTTAGAAGGGGAAAGCTGGCAAGATTTTTTACGTAATAACGCTAAAAGTTTTAGATGTGCTTTACTA
AGTCATCGCGATGGAGCAAAAGTACATTTAGGTACACGGCCTACAGAAAAACAGTATGAAACTCTCGAAA
ATCAATTAGCCTTTTTATGCCAACAAGGTTTTTCACTAGAGAATGCATTATATGCACTCAGCGCAGTGGG
GCATTTTACTTTAGGTTGCGTATTGGAAGATCAAGAGCATCAAGTCGCTAAAGAAGAAAGGGAAACACCT
ACTACTGATAGTATGCCGCCATTATTACGACAAGCTATCGAATTATTTGATCACCAAGGTGCAGAGCCAG
CCTTCTTATTCGGCCTTGAATTGATCATATGCGGATTAGAAAAACAACTTAAATGTGAAAGTGGGTCTTA
AAAGCAGCATAACCTTTTTCCGTGATGGTAACTTCACTAGTTTAAAAGGATCTAGGTGAAGATCCTTTTT
GATAATCTCATGACCAAAATCCCTTAACGTGAGTTTTCGTTCCACTGAGCGTCAGACCCCGTAGAAAAGA
TCAAAGGATCTTCTTGAGATCCTTTTTTTCTGCGCGTAATCTGCTGCTTGCAAACAAAAAAACCACCGCT
ACCAGCGGTGGTTTGTTTGCCGGATCAAGAGCTACCAACTCTTTTTCCGAAGGTAACTGGCTTCAGCAGA
GCGCAGATACCAAATACTGTTCTTCTAGTGTAGCCGTAGTTAGGCCACCACTTCAAGAACTCTGTAGCAC
CGCCTACATACCTCGCTCTGCTAATCCTGTTACCAGTGGCTGCTGCCAGTGGCGATAAGTCGTGTCTTAC
CGGGTTGGACTCAAGACGATAGTTACCGGATAAGGCGCAGCGGTCGGGCTGAACGGGGGGTTCGTGCACA
CAGCCCAGCTTGGAGCGAACGACCTACACCGAACTGAGATACCTACAGCGTGAGCTATGAGAAAGCGCCA
CGCTTCCCGAAGGGAGAAAGGCGGACAGGTATCCGGTAAGCGGCAGGGTCGGAACAGGAGAGCGCACGAG
GGAGCTTCCAGGGGGAAACGCCTGGTATCTTTATAGTCCTGTCGGGTTTCGCCACCTCTGACTTGAGCGT
CGATTTTTGTGATGCTCGTCAGGGGGGCGGAGCCTATGGAAAAACGCCAGCAACGCGGCCTTTTTACGGT
TCCTGGCCTTTTGCTGGCCTTTTGCTCACATGACCCGACA
Features (pLannotate 1.2.2; 9 found; start..end, strand, type, name):
     36..91      +  promoter       tetR/tetA promoters: tetR; overlapping promoters for bacterial tetR and tetA
    139..204     +  CDS            ompA (fragment): OMPA_ECOLI - Also known as con From Escherichia coli (strain K12).
    247..1344    +  CDS            MBP: maltose binding protein from E. coli; malE (mutated); This version of the gene does not encode a signal sequence, so MBP will remain in the cytosol.
   1351..1373    +  CDS            Strep-Tag II (fragment): peptide that binds Strep-Tactin®, an engineered form of streptavidin
   1465..1893    +  rep_origin     f1 ori (sequence partly withheld): f1 bacteriophage origin of replication; arrow indicates direction of (+) strand synthesis
   1947..2051    +  promoter       AmpR promoter: bla
   2052..2911    +  CDS            AmpR (fragment): β-lactamase; bla; confers resistance to ampicillin, carbenicillin, and related antibiotics
   2919..3545    +  CDS            TetR: tetracycline repressor TetR; tetR; TetR binds to the tetracycline operator tetO to inhibit transcription. This inhibition can be relieved by adding tetracycline or doxycycline.
   3698..4286    +  rep_origin     ori: high-copy-number ColE1/pMB1/pBR322/pUC origin of replication
