[The description below was written by a language model from this plasmid's Addgene catalogue record and pLannotate feature annotations shown in this document.]
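Description:
pIBA2-SpyTag-MBP is a 4,354 bp bacterial expression plasmid built on the pASK-IBA2 backbone, from which a short stretch of the backbone was deleted during Gibson assembly. It is propagated in E. coli under ampicillin selection provided by the β-lactamase gene and its own promoter. The feature table shows a ColE1/pMB1-type origin annotated as high-copy, although the catalogue entry lists the plasmid as low copy. An f1 phage origin is also present, which would allow single-stranded DNA production.

The payload is the E. coli maltose-binding protein (MalE, 1,098 bp) in its mature form without its native signal sequence. Export is instead directed by the backbone-encoded OmpA signal peptide, placed upstream to send the fusion to the periplasm. A SpyTag sits at the N-terminus of MBP; it is not separately annotated, but the gap between the OmpA fragment and the MBP coding sequence is consistent with its position. A backbone-derived Strep-tag II follows at the C-terminus and permits detection or purification on Strep-Tactin. Expression is driven by the tet promoter/operator region. The plasmid also carries the TetR repressor gene, located directly downstream of the resistance gene, so transcription stays repressed until a tetracycline-class inducer relieves TetR binding.

According to the record, the construct serves as a control for SpyCatcher experiments. It supplies a soluble, periplasmically targeted SpyTag-bearing protein that can form the covalent SpyTag–SpyCatcher linkage, and it was deposited alongside work on the autotransport process of the trimeric autotransporter YadA.
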