Addgene plasmid #107422: pIBA2-SpyTag-MBP
Purpose: Control construct for SpyCatcher experiments. Encodes MBP with N-terminal SpyTag, including OmpA signal peptide for periplasmic targeting.
Depositing lab: Jack Leo. Depositing organization: University of Oslo. Publication: Insights into the autotransport process of a trimeric autotransporter, Yersinia Adhesin A (YadA). Chauhan N, Hatlem D, Orwick-Rydmark M, Schneider K, Floetenmeyer M, van Rossum B, Leo JC, Linke D. Mol Microbiol. 2019 Jan 1. doi: 10.1111/mmi.14195. PubMed 30600549.
Backbone
  Vector backbone: pASK-IBA2
  Backbone manufacturer: IBA GmbH
  Backbone size w/o insert (bp): 3286
  Total vector size (bp): 4354
  Modifications to backbone: deletion of residues 202-276
  Vector type: Bacterial Expression
Growth in bacteria
  Bacterial resistance: Ampicillin, 100 μg/mL
  Growth temperature: 37°C
  Growth strain: DH5alpha
  Copy number: Low Copy
Gene/Insert
  Gene/Insert name: Maltose-binding protein (MalE) (alt name: MBP)
  Species: E. coli
  Insert size (bp): 1098
  GenBank ID: WP_052916395
  Promoter: Tet
  Tag / fusion protein: OmpA signal peptide (N terminal on backbone); SpyTag (N terminal on insert); StrepII (C terminal on backbone)
  Cloning method: Gibson Cloning
  Sequencing primers: 5′ GAGTTATTTTACCACTCCCT; 3′ CGCAGTAGCGGTAAACG
Terms and licenses: Academic/Nonprofit Terms; Industry Terms: Not Available to Industry
Depositor comments: Spycatcher was published in Zakeri et al. (2012), PNAS 109, ppE690-7
How to cite: pIBA2-SpyTag-MBP was a gift from Jack Leo (Addgene plasmid # 107422 ; http://n2t.net/addgene:107422 ; RRID:Addgene_107422)
